Addgene plasmid #176861: pZac2.1 gfaABC1D-eGFP
Purpose: Expresses cytosolic eGFP in astrocytes
Depositing lab: Baljit Khakh. Depositing organization: University of California, Los Angeles (UCLA). Publication: Astrocyte-neuron subproteomes and obsessive-compulsive disorder mechanisms. Soto JS, Jami-Alahmadi Y, Chacon J, Moye SL, Diaz-Castro B, Wohlschlegel JA, Khakh BS. Nature. 2023 Apr;616(7958):764-773. doi: 10.1038/s41586-023-05927-7. Epub 2023 Apr 12. PubMed 37046092.
Backbone
  Vector backbone: PZac2.1
  Backbone manufacturer: Khakh lab
  Backbone size w/o insert (bp): 5103
  Total vector size (bp): 5823
  Vector type: Bacterial Expression, AAV
Growth in bacteria
  Bacterial resistance: Ampicillin, 100 μg/mL
  Growth temperature: 37°C
  Growth strain: NEB Stable
  Copy number: Unknown
Gene/Insert
  Gene/Insert name: eGFP
  Species: Synthetic
  Insert size (bp): 720
  Promoter: gfaABC1D
  Cloning method: Ligation Independent Cloning
  Sequencing primers: 5′ taatacgactcactatagg; 3′ gtggtttgtccaaactcatc
Terms and licenses: Academic/Nonprofit Terms; Industry Terms: Not Available to Industry
How to cite: pZac2.1 gfaABC1D-eGFP was a gift from Baljit Khakh (Addgene plasmid # 176861 ; http://n2t.net/addgene:176861 ; RRID:Addgene_176861)
