[The description below was written by a language model from this plasmid's Addgene catalogue record and pLannotate feature annotations shown in this document.]
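Description:
pZac2.1 gfaABC1D-eGFP is an AAV transfer (cis) plasmid built on the pZac2.1 backbone and designed to express cytosolic enhanced GFP in astrocytes. The 5,823 bp plasmid is maintained in E. coli through a high-copy ColE1/pUC-type origin and selected with ampicillin via the β-lactamase gene. The backbone also carries an f1 phage origin and remnants of a lac cloning region (lacZα and lacI fragments, CAP site, lac promoter and operator), which play no part in the viral payload. It is grown in a recombination-deficient stable strain, a common choice for preserving repeat-rich ITR sequences.

The packaged genome is bounded by two AAV2 inverted terminal repeats, which direct replication and encapsidation of the intervening DNA when Rep/Cap and helper functions are supplied in trans. According to the catalogue entry, expression is driven by gfaABC1D, a compact GFAP-derived promoter widely used to restrict transgene expression to astrocytes. The automated annotation does not label this promoter, but an unannotated stretch between the upstream ITR and the chimeric intron is where it would be expected to lie. Downstream come a chimeric β-globin/immunoglobulin intron, which promotes efficient mRNA processing, a short T7 promoter that doubles as a sequencing primer site, and the 720 bp mammalian codon-optimised EGFP coding sequence. Because the sequence is circular, the cassette continues across the numbering origin into a WPRE, which enhances transcript stability and expression, and an SV40 polyadenylation signal before the second ITR.

The construct is suited to producing recombinant AAV for labelling astrocytes in vivo, for visualising their morphology or as a fluorescent control alongside other astrocyte-targeted vectors.
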