Features (pLannotate 1.2.2; 17 found; start..end, strand, type, name):
     22..610     +  misc_feature   WPRE: woodchuck hepatitis virus posttranscriptional regulatory element
    674..795     -  polyA_signal   SV40 poly(A) signal: SV40 polyadenylation signal
    818..886     -  CDS            large T antigen (fragment): large T antigen from SV40 (simian virus 40)
    957..1087    +  repeat_region  AAV2 ITR (fragment): inverted terminal repeat of adeno-associated virus serotype 2 inverted
   1101..1258    +  CDS            lacZα (fragment): LacZα fragment of β-galactosidase; lacZ fragment
   1263..1691    +  rep_origin     f1 ori (sequence partly withheld): f1 bacteriophage origin of replication; arrow indicates direction of (+) strand synthesis
   1744..1848    +  promoter       AmpR promoter: bla
   1849..2709    +  CDS            AmpR: β-lactamase; bla; confers resistance to ampicillin, carbenicillin, and related antibiotics
   2880..3468    +  rep_origin     ori: high-copy-number ColE1/pMB1/pBR322/pUC origin of replication
   3651..3743    +  CDS            lacI (fragment): lac repressor; lacI; The lac repressor binds to the lac operator to inhibit transcription in E. coli. This inhibition can be relieved by adding lactose or isopropyl-β-D-thiogalactopyranoside (IPTG).
   3756..3777    +  protein_bind   CAP binding site: CAP binding activates transcription in the presence of cAMP. E. coli catabolite activator protein
   3792..3822    +  promoter       lac promoter: promoter for the E. coli lac operon
   3830..3846    +  protein_bind   lac operator: The lac repressor binds to the lac operator to inhibit transcription in E. coli. This inhibition can be relieved by adding lactose or isopropyl-β-D-thiogalactopyranoside (IPTG). lac repressor encoded by lacI
   3907..4037    -  repeat_region  AAV2 ITR (fragment): inverted terminal repeat of adeno-associated virus serotype 2 inverted
   4888..5020    +  intron         chimeric intron: chimera between introns from human β-globin and immunoglobulin heavy chain genes
   5065..5083    +  promoter       T7 promoter: promoter for bacteriophage T7 RNA polymerase
   5104..5823    +  CDS            EGFP: the original enhanced GFP (Yang et al., 1996) mammalian codon-optimized
>Addgene plasmid #176861 | pZac2.1 gfaABC1D-eGFP | addgene full sequence | sequence record 348850 | Addgene NGS Result
GGATCCAATTCGCTTATCGATAATCAACCTCTGGATTACAAAATTTGTGAAAGATTGACTGGTATTCTTA
ACTATGTTGCTCCTTTTACGCTATGTGGATACGCTGCTTTAATGCCTTTGTATCATGCTATTGCTTCCCG
TATGGCTTTCATTTTCTCCTCCTTGTATAAATCCTGGTTGCTGTCTCTTTATGAGGAGTTGTGGCCCGTT
GTCAGGCAACGTGGCGTGGTGTGCACTGTGTTTGCTGACGCAACCCCCACTGGTTGGGGCATTGCCACCA
CCTGTCAGCTCCTTTCCGGGACTTTCGCTTTCCCCCTCCCTATTGCCACGGCGGAACTCATCGCCGCCTG
CCTTGCCCGCTGCTGGACAGGGGCTCGGCTGTTGGGCACTGACAATTCCGTGGTGTTGTCGGGGAAATCA
TCGTCCTTTCCTTGGCTGCTCGCCTATGTTGCCACCTGGATTCTGCGCGGGACGTCCTTCTGCTACGTCC
CTTCGGCCCTCAATCCAGCGGACCTTCCTTCCCGCGGCCTGCTGCCGGCTCTGCGGCCTCTTCCGCGTCT
TCGCCTTCGCCCTCAGACGAGTCGGATCTCCCTTTGGGCCGCCTCCCCGCATCGATACCGGAATTCTGCA
GATATCTAGAGTCGACCCGGGCGGCCGCTTCGAGCAGACATGATAAGATACATTGATGAGTTTGGACAAA
CCACAACTAGAATGCAGTGAAAAAAATGCTTTATTTGTGAAATTTGTGATGCTATTGCTTTATTTGTAAC
CATTATAAGCTGCAATAAACAAGTTAACAACAACAATTGCATTCATTTTATGTTTCAGGTTCAGGGGGAG
ATGTGGGAGGTTTTTTAAAGCAAGTAAAACCTCTACAAATGTGGTAAAATCGATAAGGATCTTCCTAGAG
CATGGCTACGTAGATAAGTAGCATGGCGGGTTAATCATTAACTACAAGGAACCCCTAGTGATGGAGTTGG
CCACTCCCTCTCTGCGCGCTCGCTCGCTCACTGAGGCCGGGCGACCAAAGGTCGCCCGACGCCCGGGCTT
TGCCCGGGCGGCCTCAGTGAGCGAGCGAGCGCGCAGCCTTAATTAACCTAATTCACTGGCCGTCGTTTTA
CAACGTCGTGACTGGGAAAACCCTGGCGTTACCCAACTTAATCGCCTTGCAGCACATCCCCCTTTCGCCA
GCTGGCGTAATAGCGAAGAGGCCCGCACCGATCGCCCTTCCCAACAGTTGCGCAGCCTGAATGGCGAATG
GG
[124 nt withheld, positions 1263-1386]
C
[91 nt withheld, positions 1388-1478]
A
[49 nt withheld, positions 1480-1528]
CCTTTGACGTTGGAGTCCACGTTCTTT
[37 nt withheld, positions 1556-1592]
ACCCTATCTCGGTCTATTCTTTTGATTTATAAGGGATTTTGCCGATTTCGGCCTATTGGTTAAAAAATGA
GCTGATTTAACAAAAATTTAACGCGAATTTTAACAAAATATTAACGCTTACAATTTAGGTGGCACTTTTC
GGGGAAATGTGCGCGGAACCCCTATTTGTTTATTTTTCTAAATACATTCAAATATGTATCCGCTCATGAG
ACAATAACCCTGATAAATGCTTCAATAATATTGAAAAAGGAAGAGTATGAGTATTCAACATTTCCGTGTC
GCCCTTATTCCCTTTTTTGCGGCATTTTGCCTTCCTGTTTTTGCTCACCCAGAAACGCTGGTGAAAGTAA
AAGATGCTGAAGATCAGTTGGGTGCACGAGTGGGTTACATCGAACTGGATCTCAACAGCGGTAAGATCCT
TGAGAGTTTTCGCCCCGAAGAACGTTTTCCAATGATGAGCACTTTTAAAGTTCTGCTATGTGGCGCGGTA
TTATCCCGTATTGACGCCGGGCAAGAGCAACTCGGTCGCCGCATACACTATTCTCAGAATGACTTGGTTG
AGTACTCACCAGTCACAGAAAAGCATCTTACGGATGGCATGACAGTAAGAGAATTATGCAGTGCTGCCAT
AACCATGAGTGATAACACTGCGGCCAACTTACTTCTGACAACGATCGGAGGACCGAAGGAGCTAACCGCT
TTTTTGCACAACATGGGGGATCATGTAACTCGCCTTGATCGTTGGGAACCGGAGCTGAATGAAGCCATAC
CAAACGACGAGCGTGACACCACGATGCCTGTAGCAATGGCAACAACGTTGCGCAAACTATTAACTGGCGA
ACTACTTACTCTAGCTTCCCGGCAACAATTAATAGACTGGATGGAGGCGGATAAAGTTGCAGGACCACTT
CTGCGCTCGGCCCTTCCGGCTGGCTGGTTTATTGCTGATAAATCTGGAGCCGGTGAGCGTGGGTCTCGCG
GTATCATTGCAGCACTGGGGCCAGATGGTAAGCCCTCCCGTATCGTAGTTATCTACACGACGGGGAGTCA
GGCAACTATGGATGAACGAAATAGACAGATCGCTGAGATAGGTGCCTCACTGATTAAGCATTGGTAACTG
TCAGACCAAGTTTACTCATATATACTTTAGATTGATTTAAAACTTCATTTTTAATTTAAAAGGATCTAGG
TGAAGATCCTTTTTGATAATCTCATGACCAAAATCCCTTAACGTGAGTTTTCGTTCCACTGAGCGTCAGA
CCCCGTAGAAAAGATCAAAGGATCTTCTTGAGATCCTTTTTTTCTGCGCGTAATCTGCTGCTTGCAAACA
AAAAAACCACCGCTACCAGCGGTGGTTTGTTTGCCGGATCAAGAGCTACCAACTCTTTTTCCGAAGGTAA
CTGGCTTCAGCAGAGCGCAGATACCAAATACTGTTCTTCTAGTGTAGCCGTAGTTAGGCCACCACTTCAA
GAACTCTGTAGCACCGCCTACATACCTCGCTCTGCTAATCCTGTTACCAGTGGCTGCTGCCAGTGGCGAT
AAGTCGTGTCTTACCGGGTTGGACTCAAGACGATAGTTACCGGATAAGGCGCAGCGGTCGGGCTGAACGG
GGGGTTCGTGCACACAGCCCAGCTTGGAGCGAACGACCTACACCGAACTGAGATACCTACAGCGTGAGCT
ATGAGAAAGCGCCACGCTTCCCGAAGGGAGAAAGGCGGACAGGTATCCGGTAAGCGGCAGGGTCGGAACA
GGAGAGCGCACGAGGGAGCTTCCAGGGGGAAACGCCTGGTATCTTTATAGTCCTGTCGGGTTTCGCCACC
TCTGACTTGAGCGTCGATTTTTGTGATGCTCGTCAGGGGGGCGGAGCCTATGGAAAAACGCCAGCAACGC
GGCCTTTTTACGGTTCCTGGCCTTTTGCTGGCCTTTTGCTCACATGTTCTTTCCTGCGTTATCCCCTGAT
TCTGTGGATAACCGTATTACCGCCTTTGAGTGAGCTGATACCGCTCGCCGCAGCCGAACGACCGAGCGCA
GCGAGTCAGTGAGCGAGGAAGCGGAAGAGCGCCCAATACGCAAACCGCCTCTCCCCGCGCGTTGGCCGAT
TCATTAATGCAGCTGGCACGACAGGTTTCCCGACTGGAAAGCGGGCAGTGAGCGCAACGCAATTAATGTG
AGTTAGCTCACTCATTAGGCACCCCAGGCTTTACACTTTATGCTTCCGGCTCGTATGTTGTGTGGAATTG
TGAGCGGATAACAATTTCACACAGGAAACAGCTATGACCATGATTACGCCAGATTTAATTAAGGCCTTAA
TTAGGCTGCGCGCTCGCTCGCTCACTGAGGCCGCCCGGGCAAAGCCCGGGCGTCGGGCGACCTTTGGTCG
CCCGGCCTCAGTGAGCGAGCGAGCGCGCAGAGAGGGAGTGGCCAACTCCATCACTAGGGGTTCCTTGTAG
TTAATGATTAACCCGCCATGCTACTTATCTACGTAGCCATGCTCTAGGAAGATCTAACATATCCTGGTGT
GGAGTAGGGGACGCTGCTCTGACAGAGGCTCGGGGGCCTGAGCTGGCTCTGTGAGCTGGGGAGGAGGCAG
ACAGCCAGGCCTTGTCTGCAAGCAGACCTGGCAGCATTGGGCTGGCCGCCCCCCAGGGCCTCCTCTTCAT
GCCCAGTGAATGACTCACCTTGGCACAGACACAATGTTCGGGGTGGGCACAGTGCCTGCTTCCCGCCGCA
CCCCAGCCCCCCTCAAATGCCTTCCGAGAAGCCCATTGAGCAGGGGGCTTGCATTGCACCCCAGCCTGAC
AGCCTGGCATCTTGGGATAAAAGCAGCACAGCCCCCTAGGGGCTGCCCTTGCTGTGTGGCGCCACCGGCG
GTGGAGAACAAGGCTCTATTCAGCCTGTGCCCAGGAAAGGGGATCAGGGGATGCCCAGGCATGGACAGTG
GGTGGCAGGGGGGGAGAGGAGGGCTGTCTGCTTCCCAGAAGTCCAAGGACACAAATGGGTGAGGGGAGAG
CTCTCCCCATAGCTGGGCTGCGGCCCAACCCCACCCCCTCAGGCTATGCCAGGGGGTGTTGCCAGGGGCA
CCCGGGCATCGCCAGTCTAGCCCACTCCTTCATAAAGCCCTCGCATCCCAGGAGCGAGCAGAGCCAGAGC
AGGTTGGAGAGGAGACGCATCACCTCCGCTGCTCGCAAGCTTTATTGCGGTAGTTTATCACAGTTAAATT
GCTAACGCAGTCAGTGCTTCTGACACAACAGTCTCGAACTTAAGCTGCAGAAGTTGGTCGTGAGGCACTG
GGCAGGTAAGTATCAAGGTTACAAGACAGGTTTAAGGAGACCAATAGAAACTGGGCTTGTCGAGACAGAG
AAGACTCTTGCGTTTCTGATAGGCACCTATTGGTCTTACTGACATCCACTTTGCCTTTCTCTCCACAGGT
GTCCACTCCCAGTTCAATTACAGCTCTTAAGGCTAGAGTACTTAATACGACTCACTATAGGCTAGCCTCG
AGCTCGGATCCATGGTGAGCAAGGGCGAGGAGCTGTTCACCGGGGTGGTGCCCATCCTGGTCGAGCTGGA
CGGCGACGTAAACGGCCACAAGTTCAGCGTGTCCGGCGAGGGCGAGGGCGATGCCACCTACGGCAAGCTG
ACCCTGAAGTTCATCTGCACCACCGGCAAGCTGCCCGTGCCCTGGCCCACCCTCGTGACCACCCTGACCT
ACGGCGTGCAGTGCTTCAGCCGCTACCCCGACCACATGAAGCAGCACGACTTCTTCAAGTCCGCCATGCC
CGAAGGCTACGTCCAGGAGCGCACCATCTTCTTCAAGGACGACGGCAACTACAAGACCCGCGCCGAGGTG
AAGTTCGAGGGCGACACCCTGGTGAACCGCATCGAGCTGAAGGGCATCGACTTCAAGGAGGACGGCAACA
TCCTGGGGCACAAGCTGGAGTACAACTACAACAGCCACAACGTCTATATCATGGCCGACAAGCAGAAGAA
CGGCATCAAGGTGAACTTCAAGATCCGCCACAACATCGAGGACGGCAGCGTGCAGCTCGCCGACCACTAC
CAGCAGAACACCCCCATCGGCGACGGCCCCGTGCTGCTGCCCGACAACCACTACCTGAGCACCCAGTCCG
CCCTGAGCAAAGACCCCAACGAGAAGCGCGATCACATGGTCCTGCTGGAGTTCGTGACCGCCGCCGGGAT
CACTCTCGGCATGGACGAGCTGTACAAGTAA
